Addgene plasmid #42335: pX335-U6-Chimeric_BB-CBh-hSpCas9n(D10A)
Purpose: A human codon-optimized SpCas9 nickase and chimeric guide RNA expression plasmid.
Depositing lab: Feng Zhang. Depositing organization: Broad Institute. Publication: Multiplex Genome Engineering Using CRISPR/Cas Systems. Cong L, Ran FA, Cox D, Lin S, Barretto R, Habib N, Hsu PD, Wu X, Jiang W, Marraffini LA, Zhang F. Science. 2013 Jan 3. 10.1126/science.1231143 PubMed 23287718.
Backbone
  Vector backbone: pUC ori vector
  Vector type: Mammalian Expression, CRISPR
Growth in bacteria
  Bacterial resistance: Ampicillin, 100 μg/mL
  Growth temperature: 37°C
  Growth strain: Stbl3
  Copy number: High Copy
Gene/Insert
  Gene/Insert name: humanized S. pyogenes Cas9 (D10A) nickase (alt names: SpCas9n (D10A); hSpCas9n (D10A))
  Insert size (bp): 4272
  Mutation: D10A nickase-converting mutation
  Tag / fusion protein: HA (N terminal on insert)
Terms and licenses: Academic/Nonprofit Terms; Industry Terms: Not Available to Industry
Depositor comments: Note, Addgene's quality control sequencing has found a few discrepancies with the depositor's full sequence. The depositing lab is aware of these discrepancies, and they are not thought to affect plasmid function. For more information on Zhang Lab CRISPR Plasmids please refer to: http://www.addgene.org/crispr/zhang/
How to cite: pX335-U6-Chimeric_BB-CBh-hSpCas9n(D10A) was a gift from Feng Zhang (Addgene plasmid # 42335 ; http://n2t.net/addgene:42335 ; RRID:Addgene_42335)
