[The description below was written by a language model from this plasmid's Addgene catalogue record and the feature table of its GenBank file.]
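Description:
pX335-U6-Chimeric_BB-CBh-hSpCas9n(D10A) is an 8,430 bp mammalian expression plasmid for CRISPR genome engineering. It delivers both a Cas9 nickase and a chimeric single guide RNA from one vector. It is built on a high-copy pUC-type backbone (ColE1/pMB1-family origin) and selected in bacteria through a beta-lactamase gene conferring ampicillin resistance. An f1 phage origin is also present. The feature table annotates a single AAV2 inverted terminal repeat next to the polyadenylation signal. With only one ITR annotated, the record gives no basis for treating the plasmid as an AAV packaging construct.

There are two expression units. The human U6 RNA polymerase III promoter drives the S. pyogenes guide RNA scaffold. The "BB" in the name suggests a backbone into which a user-chosen targeting sequence is inserted upstream of the scaffold, though the record does not describe the cloning sites. The second unit uses the CBh hybrid promoter, annotated as a CMV enhancer, a chicken beta-actin promoter and a hybrid chicken beta-actin/minute virus of mice intron. It expresses human codon-optimized SpCas9 carrying the D10A substitution and ends in a bovine growth hormone polyadenylation signal. The protein has an N-terminal HA epitope tag for detection and is flanked by SV40 nuclear localization signals at both ends.

D10A inactivates the RuvC catalytic domain, so the enzyme makes RNA-guided single-strand nicks rather than double-strand breaks. This suits nick-based editing approaches in mammalian cells. The depositor notes a few discrepancies between quality-control sequencing and the submitted full sequence, which are not thought to affect function.
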