LOCUS       Exported 8430 bp ds-DNA circular SYN 12-MAY-2021
DEFINITION  A human codon-optimized SpCas9 nickase and chimeric guide RNA
            expression plasmid..
ACCESSION   .
VERSION     .
KEYWORDS    pX335-U6-Chimeric_BB-CBh-hSpCas9n(D10A)
SOURCE      synthetic DNA construct
  ORGANISM  synthetic DNA construct
REFERENCE   1 (bases 1 to 8430)
  AUTHORS   Cong L, Ran FA, Cox D, Lin S, Barretto R, Habib N, Hsu PD, Wu X,
            Jiang W, Marraffini LA, Zhang F
  TITLE     Multiplex Genome Engineering Using CRISPR/Cas Systems.
  JOURNAL   Science. 2013 Jan 3.
  PUBMED    23287718
REFERENCE   2 (bases 1 to 8430)
  AUTHORS   .
  TITLE     Direct Submission
  JOURNAL   Exported May 12, 2021 from SnapGene Server 1.1.58
            http://www.snapgene.com
FEATURES             Location/Qualifiers
     source          1..8430
                     /organism="synthetic DNA construct"
                     /mol_type="other DNA"
     enhancer        120..405
                     /label=CMV enhancer
                     /note="human cytomegalovirus immediate early enhancer;
                     contains an 18-bp deletion relative to the standard CMV
                     enhancer"
     misc_RNA        complement(502..577)
                     /label=gRNA scaffold
                     /note="guide RNA scaffold for the Streptococcus pyogenes
                     CRISPR/Cas9 system"
     promoter        complement(604..844)
                     /label=U6 promoter
                     /note="RNA polymerase III promoter for human U6 snRNA"
     primer_bind     complement(654..673)
                     /label=LKO.1 5'
                     /note="Human U6 promoter, forward primer"
     primer_bind     complement(824..844)
                     /label=hU6-F
                     /note="Human U6 promoter, forward primer"
     rep_origin      complement(906..1494)
                     /direction=LEFT
                     /label=ori
                     /note="high-copy-number ColE1/pMB1/pBR322/pUC origin of
                     replication"
     primer_bind     complement(986..1005)
                     /label=pBR322ori-F
                     /note="pBR322 origin, forward primer"
     CDS             complement(1665..2525)
                     /codon_start=1
                     /gene="bla"
                     /product="beta-lactamase"
                     /label=AmpR
                     /note="confers resistance to ampicillin, carbenicillin, and
                     related antibiotics"
                     /translation="MSIQHFRVALIPFFAAFCLPVFAHPETLVKVKDAEDQLGARVGYI
                     ELDLNSGKILESFRPEERFPMMSTFKVLLCGAVLSRIDAGQEQLGRRIHYSQNDLVEYS
                     PVTEKHLTDGMTVRELCSAAITMSDNTAANLLLTTIGGPKELTAFLHNMGDHVTRLDRW
                     EPELNEAIPNDERDTTMPVAMATTLRKLLTGELLTLASRQQLIDWMEADKVAGPLLRSA
                     LPAGWFIADKSGAGERGSRGIIAALGPDGKPSRIVVIYTTGSQATMDERNRQIAEIGAS
                     LIKHW"
     primer_bind     2288..2307
                     /label=Amp-R
                     /note="Ampicillin resistance gene, reverse primer"
     promoter        complement(2526..2630)
                     /gene="bla"
                     /label=AmpR promoter
     primer_bind     2698..2716
                     /label=pBRforEco
                     /note="pBR322 vectors, upsteam of EcoRI site, forward
                     primer"
     primer_bind     complement(2754..2776)
                     /label=pGEX 3'
                     /note="pGEX vectors, reverse primer"
     primer_bind     2876..2895
                     /label=pRS-marker
                     /note="pRS vectors, use to sequence yeast selectable
                     marker"
     rep_origin      complement(2912..3367)
                     /direction=LEFT
                     /label=f1 ori
                     /note="f1 bacteriophage origin of replication; arrow
                     indicates direction of (+) strand synthesis"
     primer_bind     complement(3049..3070)
                     /label=F1ori-F
                     /note="F1 origin, forward primer"
     primer_bind     3261..3280
                     /label=F1ori-R
                     /note="F1 origin, reverse primer"
     repeat_region   3442..3582
                     /label=AAV2 ITR
                     /note="inverted terminal repeat of adeno-associated virus
                     serotype 2"
     repeat_region   3453..3582
                     /label=AAV2 ITR
     polyA_signal    3591..3798
                     /label=bGH poly(A) signal
                     /note="bovine growth hormone polyadenylation signal"
     primer_bind     3787..3804
                     /label=BGH-rev
                     /note="Bovine growth hormone terminator, reverse primer.
                     Also called BGH reverse"
     CDS             complement(3841..3861)
                     /codon_start=1
                     /product="nuclear localization signal of SV40 (simian virus
                     40) large T antigen"
                     /label=SV40 NLS
                     /translation="PKKKRKV"
     CDS             complement(3865..7965)
                     /codon_start=1
                     /product="nickase mutant of the Cas9 endonuclease from the
                     Streptococcus pyogenes Type II CRISPR/Cas system"
                     /label=Cas9(D10A)
                     /note="generates RNA-guided single strand nicks in DNA due
                     to the D10A mutation in the RuvC catalytic domain"
                     /translation="DKKYSIGLAIGTNSVGWAVITDEYKVPSKKFKVLGNTDRHSIKKN
                     LIGALLFDSGETAEATRLKRTARRRYTRRKNRICYLQEIFSNEMAKVDDSFFHRLEESF
                     LVEEDKKHERHPIFGNIVDEVAYHEKYPTIYHLRKKLVDSTDKADLRLIYLALAHMIKF
                     RGHFLIEGDLNPDNSDVDKLFIQLVQTYNQLFEENPINASGVDAKAILSARLSKSRRLE
                     NLIAQLPGEKKNGLFGNLIALSLGLTPNFKSNFDLAEDAKLQLSKDTYDDDLDNLLAQI
                     GDQYADLFLAAKNLSDAILLSDILRVNTEITKAPLSASMIKRYDEHHQDLTLLKALVRQ
                     QLPEKYKEIFFDQSKNGYAGYIDGGASQEEFYKFIKPILEKMDGTEELLVKLNREDLLR
                     KQRTFDNGSIPHQIHLGELHAILRRQEDFYPFLKDNREKIEKILTFRIPYYVGPLARGN
                     SRFAWMTRKSEETITPWNFEEVVDKGASAQSFIERMTNFDKNLPNEKVLPKHSLLYEYF
                     TVYNELTKVKYVTEGMRKPAFLSGEQKKAIVDLLFKTNRKVTVKQLKEDYFKKIECFDS
                     VEISGVEDRFNASLGTYHDLLKIIKDKDFLDNEENEDILEDIVLTLTLFEDREMIEERL
                     KTYAHLFDDKVMKQLKRRRYTGWGRLSRKLINGIRDKQSGKTILDFLKSDGFANRNFMQ
                     LIHDDSLTFKEDIQKAQVSGQGDSLHEHIANLAGSPAIKKGILQTVKVVDELVKVMGRH
                     KPENIVIEMARENQTTQKGQKNSRERMKRIEEGIKELGSQILKEHPVENTQLQNEKLYL
                     YYLQNGRDMYVDQELDINRLSDYDVDHIVPQSFLKDDSIDNKVLTRSDKNRGKSDNVPS
                     EEVVKKMKNYWRQLLNAKLITQRKFDNLTKAERGGLSELDKAGFIKRQLVETRQITKHV
                     AQILDSRMNTKYDENDKLIREVKVITLKSKLVSDFRKDFQFYKVREINNYHHAHDAYLN
                     AVVGTALIKKYPKLESEFVYGDYKVYDVRKMIAKSEQEIGKATAKYFFYSNIMNFFKTE
                     ITLANGEIRKRPLIETNGETGEIVWDKGRDFATVRKVLSMPQVNIVKKTEVQTGGFSKE
                     SILPKRNSDKLIARKKDWDPKKYGGFDSPTVAYSVLVVAKVEKGKSKKLKSVKELLGIT
                     IMERSSFEKNPIDFLEAKGYKEVKKDLIIKLPKYSLFELENGRKRMLASAGELQKGNEL
                     ALPSKYVNFLYLASHYEKLKGSPEDNEQKQLFVEQHKHYLDEIIEQISEFSKRVILADA
                     NLDKVLSAYNKHRDKPIREQAENIIHLFTLTNLGAPAAFKYFDTTIDRKRYTSTKEVLD
                     ATLIHQSITGLYETRIDLSQLGGD"
     CDS             complement(7975..7995)
                     /codon_start=1
                     /product="nuclear localization signal of SV40 (simian virus
                     40) large T antigen"
                     /label=SV40 NLS
                     /translation="PKKKRKV"
     CDS             complement(7999..8025)
                     /codon_start=1
                     /product="HA (human influenza hemagglutinin) epitope tag"
                     /label=HA
                     /translation="YPYDVPDYA"
     intron          8046..8273
                     /label=hybrid intron
                     /note="hybrid between chicken beta-actin (CBA) and minute
                     virus of mice (MMV) introns (Gray et al., 2011)"
     promoter        complement(8274..118)
                     /label=chicken beta-actin promoter
ORIGIN
        1 cccccccccc ccgcccccat cgctgcacaa aataattaaa aaataaataa atacaaaatt
       61 gggggtgggg agggggggga gatggggaga gtgaagcaga acgtggggct cacctcgacc
      121 atggtaatag cgatgactaa tacgtagatg tactgccaag taggaaagtc ccataaggtc
      181 atgtactggg cacaatgcca ggcgggccat ttaccgtcat tgacgtcaat agggggcgta
      241 cttggcatat gatacacttg atgtactgcc aagtgggcag tttaccgtaa atactccacc
      301 cattgacgtc aatggaaagt ccctattggc gttactattg acgtcaatgg gcgggggtcg
      361 ttgggcggtc agccaggcgg gccatttacc gtaagttatg taacgggtac ctctagagcc
      421 atttgtctgc agaattggcg cacgcgctaa aaacggacta gccttatttt aacttgctat
      481 ttctagctct aaaacaaaaa agcaccgact cggtgccact ttttcaagtt gataacggac
      541 tagccttatt ttaacttgct atttctagct ctaaaacagg tcttctcgaa gacccggtgt
      601 ttcgtccttt ccacaagata tataaagcca agaaatcgaa atactttcaa gttacggtaa
      661 gcatatgata gtccatttta aaacataatt ttaaaactgc aaactaccca agaaattatt
      721 actttctacg tcacgtattt tgtactaata tctttgtgtt tacagtcaaa ttaattccaa
      781 ttatctctct aacagccttg tatcgtatat gcaaatatga aggaatcatg ggaaataggc
      841 cctcacatgt gagcaaaagg ccagcaaaag gccaggaacc gtaaaaaggc cgcgttgctg
      901 gcgtttttcc ataggctccg cccccctgac gagcatcaca aaaatcgacg ctcaagtcag
      961 aggtggcgaa acccgacagg actataaaga taccaggcgt ttccccctgg aagctccctc
     1021 gtgcgctctc ctgttccgac cctgccgctt accggatacc tgtccgcctt tctcccttcg
     1081 ggaagcgtgg cgctttctca tagctcacgc tgtaggtatc tcagttcggt gtaggtcgtt
     1141 cgctccaagc tgggctgtgt gcacgaaccc cccgttcagc ccgaccgctg cgccttatcc
     1201 ggtaactatc gtcttgagtc caacccggta agacacgact tatcgccact ggcagcagcc
     1261 actggtaaca ggattagcag agcgaggtat gtaggcggtg ctacagagtt cttgaagtgg
     1321 tggcctaact acggctacac tagaagaaca gtatttggta tctgcgctct gctgaagcca
     1381 gttaccttcg gaaaaagagt tggtagctct tgatccggca aacaaaccac cgctggtagc
     1441 ggtggttttt ttgtttgcaa gcagcagatt acgcgcagaa aaaaaggatc tcaagaagat
     1501 cctttgatct tttctacggg gtctgacgct cagtggaacg aaaactcacg ttaagggatt
     1561 ttggtcatga gattatcaaa aaggatcttc acctagatcc ttttaaatta aaaatgaagt
     1621 tttaaatcaa tctaaagtat atatgagtaa acttggtctg acagttacca atgcttaatc
     1681 agtgaggcac ctatctcagc gatctgtcta tttcgttcat ccatagttgc ctgactcccc
     1741 gtcgtgtaga taactacgat acgggagggc ttaccatctg gccccagtgc tgcaatgata
     1801 ccgcggcttc cacgctcacc ggctccagat ttatcagcaa taaaccagcc agccggaagg
     1861 gccgagcgca gaagtggtcc tgcaacttta tccgcctcca tccagtctat taattgttgc
     1921 cgggaagcta gagtaagtag ttcgccagtt aatagtttgc gcaacgttgt tgccattgct
     1981 acaggcatcg tggtgtcacg ctcgtcgttt ggtatggctt cattcagctc cggttcccaa
     2041 cgatcaaggc gagttacatg atcccccatg ttgtgcaaaa aagcggttag ctccttcggt
     2101 cctccgatcg ttgtcagaag taagttggcc gcagtgttat cactcatggt tatggcagca
     2161 ctgcataatt ctcttactgt catgccatcc gtaagatgct tttctgtgac tggtgagtac
     2221 tcaaccaagt cattctgaga atagtgtatg cggcgaccga gttgctcttg cccggcgtca
     2281 atacgggata ataccgcgcc acatagcaga actttaaaag tgctcatcat tggaaaacgt
     2341 tcttcggggc gaaaactctc aaggatctta ccgctgttga gatccagttc gatgtaaccc
     2401 actcgtgcac ccaactgatc ttcagcatct tttactttca ccagcgtttc tgggtgagca
     2461 aaaacaggaa ggcaaaatgc cgcaaaaaag ggaataaggg cgacacggaa atgttgaata
     2521 ctcatactct tcctttttca atattattga agcatttatc agggttattg tctcatgagc
     2581 ggatacatat ttgaatgtat ttagaaaaat aaacaaatag gggttccgcg cacatttccc
     2641 cgaaaagtgc cacctgacgt ctaagaaacc attattatca tgacattaac ctataaaaat
     2701 aggcgtatca cgaggccctt tcgtctcgcg cgtttcggtg atgacggtga aaacctctga
     2761 cacatgcagc tcccggagac ggtcacagct tgtctgtaag cggatgccgg gagcagacaa
     2821 gcccgtcagg gcgcgtcagc gggtgttggc gggtgtcggg gctggcttaa ctatgcggca
     2881 tcagagcaga ttgtactgag agtgcaccat aaaattgtaa acgttaatat tttgttaaaa
     2941 ttcgcgttaa atttttgtta aatcagctca ttttttaacc aatagaccga aatcggcaaa
     3001 atcccttata aatcaaaaga atagcccgag atagagttga gtgttgttcc agtttggaac
     3061 aagagtccac tattaaagaa cgtggactcc aacgtcaaag gnnnnnnnnn nnnnnnnnnn
     3121 nnnnnnnnnn nnnnnnnnnn nnnnnnnnnn nnnnnnnnnn nnnnnnnnnn nnnnnnnnnn
     3181 nnnnnnnnnn nnnnnnnnnn nnnnnnnnnn nnnnnnnnnn nnnnnnnnnn nnnnnnnnnn
     3241 nngnnnnnnn nnnnnnnnnn nnnnnnnnnn nnnnnnnnnn nnnnnnnnna nnnnnnnnnn
     3301 nnnnnnnnnn nnnnnnnnnn nnnnnnnnnn nnnnnnnnnn nnnnnnnnnn nnnnnnnnnn
     3361 nnnnnnnnnn nnnnnnnnnn nnnnntatgc ggtgtgaaat accgcacaga tgcgtaagga
     3421 gaaaataccg catcaggcgc ccctgcaggc agctgcgcgc tcgctcgctc actgaggccg
     3481 cccgggcaaa gcccgggcgt cgggcgacct ttggtcgccc ggcctcagtg agcgagcgag
     3541 cgcgcagaga gggagtggcc aactccatca ctaggggttc ctgcggccgc tccccagcat
     3601 gcctgctatt ctcttcccaa tcctccccct tgctgtcctg ccccacccca ccccccagaa
     3661 tagaatgaca cctactcaga caatgcgatg caatttcctc attttattag gaaaggacag
     3721 tgggagtggc accttccagg gtcaaggaag gcacggggga ggggcaaaca acagatggct
     3781 ggcaactaga aggcacagtc gaggctgatc agcgagctct aggaattctt agctggcctc
     3841 cacctttctc ttcttcttgg ggctgtcgcc tcccagctga gacaggtcga tccgtgtctc
     3901 gtacaggccg gtgatgctct ggtggatcag ggtggcgtcc agcacctctt tggtgctggt
     3961 gtacctcttc cggtcgatgg tggtgtcaaa gtacttgaag gcggcagggg ctcccagatt
     4021 ggtcagggta aacaggtgga tgatattctc ggcctgctct ctgatgggct tatcccggtg
     4081 cttgttgtag gcggacagca ctttgtccag attagcgtcg gccaggatca ctctcttgga
     4141 gaactcgctg atctgctcga tgatctcgtc caggtagtgc ttgtgctgtt ccacaaacag
     4201 ctgtttctgc tcattatcct cgggggagcc cttcagcttc tcatagtggc tggccaggta
     4261 caggaagttc acatatttgg agggcagggc cagttcgttt cccttctgca gttcgccggc
     4321 agaggccagc attctcttcc ggccgttttc cagctcgaac agggagtact taggcagctt
     4381 gatgatcagg tcctttttca cttctttgta gcccttggct tccagaaagt cgatgggatt
     4441 cttctcgaag ctgcttcttt ccatgatggt gatccccagc agctctttca cactcttcag
     4501 tttcttggac ttgccctttt ccactttggc caccaccagc acagaatagg ccacggtggg
     4561 gctgtcgaag ccgccgtact tcttagggtc ccagtccttc tttctggcga tcagcttatc
     4621 gctgttcctc ttgggcagga tagactcttt gctgaagccg cctgtctgca cctcggtctt
     4681 tttcacgata ttcacttggg gcatgctcag cactttccgc acggtggcaa aatcccggcc
     4741 cttatcccac acgatctccc cggtttcgcc gtttgtctcg atcagaggcc gcttccggat
     4801 ctcgccgttg gccagggtaa tctcggtctt gaaaaagttc atgatgttgc tgtagaagaa
     4861 gtacttggcg gtagccttgc cgatttcctg ctcgctcttg gcgatcatct tccgcacgtc
     4921 gtacaccttg tagtcgccgt acacgaactc gctttccagc ttagggtact ttttgatcag
     4981 ggcggttccc acgacggcgt tcaggtaggc gtcgtgggcg tggtggtagt tgttgatctc
     5041 gcgcactttg taaaactgga aatccttccg gaaatcggac accagcttgg acttcagggt
     5101 gatcactttc acttcccgga tcagcttgtc attctcgtcg tacttagtgt tcatccggga
     5161 gtccaggatc tgtgccacgt gctttgtgat ctgccgggtt tccaccagct gtctcttgat
     5221 gaagccggcc ttatccagtt cgctcaggcc gcctctctcg gccttggtca gattgtcgaa
     5281 ctttctctgg gtaatcagct tggcgttcag cagctgccgc cagtagttct tcatcttctt
     5341 cacgacctct tcggagggca cgttgtcgct cttgccccgg ttcttgtcgc ttctggtcag
     5401 caccttgttg tcgatggagt cgtccttcag aaagctctga ggcacgatat ggtccacatc
     5461 gtagtcggac agccggttga tgtccagttc ctggtccacg tacatatccc gcccattctg
     5521 caggtagtac aggtacagct tctcgttctg cagctgggtg ttttccacgg ggtgttcttt
     5581 caggatctgg ctgcccagct ctttgatgcc ctcttcgatc cgcttcattc tctcgcggct
     5641 gttcttctgt cccttctggg tggtctggtt ctctctggcc atttcgatca cgatgttctc
     5701 gggcttgtgc cggcccatca ctttcacgag ctcgtccacc accttcactg tctgcaggat
     5761 gcccttctta atggcggggc tgccggccag attggcaatg tgctcgtgca ggctatcgcc
     5821 ctggccggac acctgggctt tctggatgtc ctctttaaag gtcaggctgt cgtcgtggat
     5881 cagctgcatg aagtttctgt tggcgaagcc gtcggacttc aggaaatcca ggattgtctt
     5941 gccggactgc ttgtcccgga tgccgttgat cagcttccgg ctcagcctgc cccagccggt
     6001 gtatctccgc cgcttcagct gcttcatcac tttgtcgtcg aacaggtggg cataggtttt
     6061 cagccgttcc tcgatcatct ctctgtcctc aaacagtgtc agggtcagca cgatatcttc
     6121 cagaatgtcc tcgttttcct cattgtccag gaagtccttg tccttgataa ttttcagcag
     6181 atcgtggtat gtgcccaggg aggcgttgaa ccgatcttcc acgccggaga tttccacgga
     6241 gtcgaagcac tcgattttct tgaagtagtc ctctttcagc tgcttcacgg tcactttccg
     6301 gttggtcttg aacagcaggt ccacgatggc ctttttctgc tcgccgctca ggaaggcggg
     6361 ctttctcatt ccctcggtca cgtatttcac tttggtcagc tcgttataca cggtgaagta
     6421 ctcgtacagc aggctgtgct tgggcagcac cttctcgttg ggcaggttct tatcgaagtt
     6481 ggtcatccgc tcgatgaagc tctgggcgga agcgcccttg tccaccactt cctcgaagtt
     6541 ccagggggtg atggtttcct cgctctttct ggtcatccag gcgaatctgc tgtttcccct
     6601 ggccagaggg cccacgtagt aggggatgcg gaaggtcagg atcttctcga tcttttcccg
     6661 gttgtccttc aggaatgggt aaaaatcttc ctgccgccgc agaatggcgt gcagctctcc
     6721 caggtggatc tggtggggga tgctgccgtt gtcgaaggtc cgctgcttcc gcagcaggtc
     6781 ctctctgttc agcttcacga gcagttcctc ggtgccgtcc atcttttcca ggatgggctt
     6841 gatgaacttg tagaactctt cctggctggc tccgccgtca atgtagccgg cgtagccgtt
     6901 cttgctctgg tcgaagaaaa tctctttgta cttctcaggc agctgctgcc gcacgagagc
     6961 tttcagcagg gtcaggtcct ggtggtgctc gtcgtatctc ttgatcatag aggcgctcag
     7021 gggggccttg gtgatctcgg tgttcactct caggatgtcg ctcagcagga tggcgtcgga
     7081 caggttcttg gcggccagaa acaggtcggc gtactggtcg ccgatctggg ccagcaggtt
     7141 gtccaggtcg tcgtcgtagg tgtccttgct cagctgcagt ttggcatcct cggccaggtc
     7201 gaagttgctc ttgaagttgg gggtcaggcc caggctcagg gcaatcaggt tgccgaacag
     7261 gccattcttc ttctcgccgg gcagctgggc gatcagattt tccagccgtc tgctcttgct
     7321 cagtctggca gacaggatgg ccttggcgtc cacgccgctg gcgttgatgg ggttttcctc
     7381 gaacagctgg ttgtaggtct gcaccagctg gatgaacagc ttgtccacgt cgctgttgtc
     7441 ggggttcagg tcgccctcga tcaggaagtg gccccggaac ttgatcatgt gggccagggc
     7501 cagatagatc agccgcaggt cggccttgtc ggtgctgtcc accagtttct ttctcaggtg
     7561 gtagatggtg gggtacttct cgtggtaggc cacctcgtcc acgatgttgc cgaagatggg
     7621 gtgccgctcg tgcttcttat cctcttccac caggaaggac tcttccagtc tgtggaagaa
     7681 gctgtcgtcc accttggcca tctcgttgct gaagatctct tgcagatagc agatccggtt
     7741 cttccgtctg gtgtatcttc ttctggcggt tctcttcagc cgggtggcct cggctgtttc
     7801 gccgctgtcg aacagcaggg ctccgatcag gttcttcttg atgctgtgcc ggtcggtgtt
     7861 gcccagcacc ttgaatttct tgctgggcac cttgtactcg tcggtgatca cggcccagcc
     7921 cacagagttg gtgccgatgg ccaggccgat gctgtacttc ttgtcggacg cttcgacctt
     7981 gcgctttttc ttcggcgaag cgtaatctgg aacatcgtat gggtacatgg tggcaccggt
     8041 ccaacctgaa aaaaagtgat ttcaggcagg tgctccaggt aattaaacat taatacccca
     8101 ccaaccaacc atcccttaaa cccttacctc ttgctcagct aattacagcc cggaggagaa
     8161 gggccgtccc gcccgctcac ctgtgggagt aacgcggtca gtcagagccg gggcgggcgg
     8221 cgcgaggcgg cggcggagcg gggcacgggg cgaaggcagc gcgcagcgac tcccgcccgc
     8281 cgcgcgcttc gctttttata gggccgccgc cgccgccgcc tcgccataaa aggaaacttt
     8341 cggagcgcgc cgctctgatt ggctgccgcc gcacctctcc gcctcgcccc gccccgcccc
     8401 tcgccccgcc ccgccccgcc tggcgcgcgc
//
