>Addgene plasmid #42335 | pX335-U6-Chimeric_BB-CBh-hSpCas9n(D10A) | addgene partial sequence | sequence record 62940 | BGH-rev 5'-TAGAAGGCACAGTCGAGG-3'
TAGGAATTCTTAGCTGGCCTCCACCTTTCTCTTCTTCTTGGGGCTGTCGCCTCCCAGCTGAGACAGGTCG
ATCCGTGTCTCGTACAGGCCGGTGATGCTCTGGTGGATCAGGGTGGCGTCCAGCACCTCTTTGGTGCTGG
TGTACCTCTTCCGGTCGATGGTGGTGTCAAAGTACTTGAAGGCGGCAGGGGCTCCCAGATTGGTCAGGGT
AAACAGGTGGATGATATTCTCGGCCTGCTCTCTGATGGGCTTATCCCGGTGCTTGTTGTAGGCGGACAGC
ACTTTGTCCAGATTAGCGTCGGCCAGGATCACTCTCTTGGAGAACTCGCTGATCTGCTCGATGATCTCGT
CCAGGTAGTGCTTGTGCTGTTCCACAAACAGCTGTTTCTGCTCATTATCCTCGGGGGAGCCCTTCAGCTT
CTCATAGTGGCTGGCCAGGTACAGGAAGTTCACATATTTGGAGGGCAGGGCCAGTTCGTTTCCCTTCTGC
AGTTCGCCGGCAGAGGCCAGCATTCTCTTCCGGCCGTTTTCCAGCTCGAACAGGGAGTACTTAGGCAGCT
TGATGATCAGGTCCTTTTTCACTTCTTTGTAGCCCTTGGCTTCCAGAAAGTCGATGGGATTCTTCTCGAA
GCTGCTTCTTTCCATGATGGTGATCCCCAGCAGCTCTTTCACACTCTTCAGTTTCTTGGACTTGCCCTTT
TCCACTTTGGCCACCACCAGCACAGAATAGGCCACGGTGGGGCTGTCGAAGCCGCCGTACTTCTTAGGGT
CCCAGTCCTTCTTTCTGGCGATCAGCTTATCGCTGTTCCTCTTGGGCAGGATAGACTCTTTGCTGAAGCC
GCCTGTCTGCACCTCGGTCTTTTTCACGATATTCACTTGGGGCATGCTCAGCACTTTCCGCACGGTGGCA
AAATCCCGGCCCTTATCCCACACGATCTCCCCGGTTTCGCCGTTTGTCTCGATCAGAGGCCGCTTCCGGA
TCTCGCCGTTGGCCAGGGTAATCTCGGTCTTGAAAAAGTTCATGATGTTGCTGTAGAAGAAGTACTTGGC
GGTAGCCTTGCCGATTTCCTGCTC
