>Addgene plasmid #42335 | pX335-U6-Chimeric_BB-CBh-hSpCas9n(D10A) | addgene partial sequence | sequence record 63558 | hU6-F
CGATACAAGGCTGTTAGAGAGATAATTGGAATTAATTTGACTGTAAACACAAAGATATTAGTACAAAATA
CGTGACGTAGAAAGTAATAATTTCTTGGGTAGTTTGCAGTTTTAAAATTATGTTTTAAAATGGACTATCA
TATGCTTACCGTAACTTGAAAGTATTTCGATTTCTTGGCTTTATATATCTTGTGGAAAGGACGAAACACC
GGGTCTTCGAGAAGACCTGTTTTAGAGCTAGAAATAGCAAGTTAAAATAAGGCTAGTCCGTTATCAACTT
GAAAAAGTGGCACCGAGTCGGTGCTTTTTTGTTTTAGAGCTAGAAATAGCAAGTTAAAATAAGGCTAGTC
CGTTTTTAGCGCGTGCGCCAATTCTGCAGACAAATGGCTCTAGAGGTACCCGTTACATAACTTACGGTAA
ATGGCCCGCCTGGCTGACCGCCCAACGACCCCCGCCCATTGACGTCAATAGTAACGCCAATAGGGACTTT
CCATTGACGTCAATGGGTGGAGTATTTACGGTAAACTGCCCACTTGGCAGTACATCAAGTGTATCATATG
CCAAGTACGCCCCCTATTGACGTCAATGACGGTAAATGGCCCGCCTGGCATTGTGCCCAGTACATGACCT
TATGGGACTTTCCTACTTGGCAGTACATCTACGTATTAGTCATCGCTATTACCATGGTCGAGGTGAGCCC
CACGTTCTGCTTCACTCTCCCCATCTCCCCCCCCTCCCCACCCCCAATTTTGTATTTATTTATTTTTTAA
TTATTTTGTGCAGCGAT
