>Addgene plasmid #42335 | pX335-U6-Chimeric_BB-CBh-hSpCas9n(D10A) | addgene partial sequence | sequence record 68647 | pCBhProF2 5'-agggtttaagggatggttgg-3'
ATGTTTAATTACCTGGAGCACCTGCCTGAAATCACTTTTTTTCAGGTTGGACCGGTGCCACCATGTACCC
ATACGATGTTCCAGATTACGCTTCGCCGAAGAAAAAGCGCAAGGTCGAAGCGTCCGACAAGAAGTACAGC
ATCGGCCTGGCCATCGGCACCAACTCTGTGGGCTGGGCCGTGATCACCGACGAGTACAAGGTGCCCAGCA
AGAAATTCAAGGTGCTGGGCAACACCGACCGGCACAGCATCAAGAAGAACCTGATCGGAGCCCTGCTGTT
CGACAGCGGCGAAACAGCCGAGGCCACCCGGCTGAAGAGAACCGCCAGAAGAAGATACACCAGACGGAAG
AACCGGATCTGCTATCTGCAAGAGATCTTCAGCAACGAGATGGCCAAGGTGGACGACAGCTTCTTCCACA
GACTGGAAGAGTCCTTCCTGGTGGAAGAGGATAAGAAGCACGAGCGGCACCCCATCTTCGGCAACATCGT
GGACGAGGTGGCCTACCACGAGAAGTACCCCACCATCTACCACCTGAGAAAGAAACTGGTGGACAGCACC
GACAAGGCCGACCTGCGGCTGATCTATCTGGCCCTGGCCCACATGATCAAGTTCCGGGGCCACTTCCTGA
TCGAGGGCGACCTGAACCCCGACAACAGCGACGTGGACAAGCTGTTCATCCAGCTGGTGCAGACCTACAA
CCAGCTGTTCGAGGAAAACCCCATCAACGCCAGCGGCGTGGACGCCAAGGCCATCCTGTCTGCCAGACTG
AGCAAGAGCAGACGGCTGGAAAATCTGATCGCCCAGCTGCCCGGCGAGAAGAAGAATGGCCTGTTCGGCA
ACCTGATTGCCCTGAGCCTGGGCCTGACCCCCAACTTCAAGAGCAACTTCGACCTGGCCGAGGATGCCAA
ACTGCAGCTGAGCAAGGACACCTACGACGACGACCTGGACAACCTGCTGGCCCAGATCGGCGACCAGTAC
GCCGACCTGTTTCTGGCCGCCAAGAACCTGTCCGACGCCATCCTGCTGAGCGACATCCTGAGAGTGA
