>Addgene plasmid #42335 | pX335-U6-Chimeric_BB-CBh-hSpCas9n(D10A) | addgene partial sequence | sequence record 75941 | dCas9-R2 5'-GGGTTTCCACCAGCTGTCTC-3'
CCTTATCCAGTTCGCTCAGGCCGCCTCTCTCGGCCTTGGTCAGATTGTCGAACTTTCTCTGGGTAATCAG
CTTGGCGTTCAGCAGCTGCCGCCAGTAGTTCTTCATCTTCTTCACGACCTCTTCGGAGGGCACGTTGTCG
CTCTTGCCCCGGTTCTTGTCGCTTCTGGTCAGCACCTTGTTGTCGATGGAGTCGTCCTTCAGAAAGCTCT
GAGGCACGATATGGTCCACATCGTAGTCGGACAGCCGGTTGATGTCCAGTTCCTGGTCCACGTACATATC
CCGCCCATTCTGCAGGTAGTACAGGTACAGCTTCTCGTTCTGCAGCTGGGTGTTTTCCACGGGGTGTTCT
TTCAGGATCTGGCTGCCCAGCTCTTTGATGCCCTCTTCGATCCGCTTCATTCTCTCGCGGCTGTTCTTCT
GTCCCTTCTGGGTGGTCTGGTTCTCTCTGGCCATTTCGATCACGATGTTCTCGGGCTTGTGCCGGCCCAT
CACTTTCACGAGCTCGTCCACCACCTTCACTGTCTGCAGGATGCCCTTCTTAATGGCGGGGCTGCCGGCC
AGATTGGCAATGTGCTCGTGCAGGCTATCGCCCTGGCCGGACACCTGGGCTTTCTGGATGTCCTCTTTAA
AGGTCAGGCTGTCGTCGTGGATCAGCTGCATGAAGTTTCTGTTGGCGAAGCCGTCGGACTTCAGGAAATC
CAGGATTGTCTTGCCGGACTGCTTGTCCCGGATGCCGTTGATCAGCTTCCGGCTCAGCCTGCCCCAGCCG
GTGTATCTCCGCCGCTTCAGCTGCTTCATCACTTTGTCGTCGAACAGGTGGGCATAGGTTTTCAGCCGTT
CCTCGATCATCTCTCTGTCCTCAAACAGTGTCAGGGTCAGCACGATATCTTCCAGAATGTCCTCGTTTTC
CTCATTGTCCAGGAAGTCCTTGTCCTTGATAATTTTCAGCAGATCGTGGTATGTGCCCAGGGAGGCGTTG
AACCGATCTTCCACGCCGGAGATTTCCACGGAGTCGAAGCACTCGATTTTCTTGAAGTAGTCCTCTTTCA
GCTGCTTCACGGTCACTTTCCGGTTGGTCTTGAACAGCAGGTCC
