>Addgene plasmid #42335 | pX335-U6-Chimeric_BB-CBh-hSpCas9n(D10A) | addgene partial sequence | sequence record 97942 | hSpCas9-R1 5'-CGCTCGTGCTTCTTATCCTC-3'
TCTTCCAGTCTGTGGAAGAAGCTGTCGTCCACCTTGGCCATCTCGTTGCTGAAGATCTCTTGCAGATAGC
AGATCCGGTTCTTCCGTCTGGTGTATCTTCTTCTGGCGGTTCTCTTCAGCCGGGTGGCCTCGGCTGTTTC
GCCGCTGTCGAACAGCAGGGCTCCGATCAGGTTCTTCTTGATGCTGTGCCGGTCGGTGTTGCCCAGCACC
TTGAATTTCTTGCTGGGCACCTTGTACTCGTCGGTGATCACGGCCCAGCCCACAGAGTTGGTGCCGATGG
CCAGGCCGATGCTGTACTTCTTGTCGGACGCTTCGACCTTGCGCTTTTTCTTCGGCGAAGCGTAATCTGG
AACATCGTATGGGTACATGGTGGCACCGGTCCAACCTGAAAAAAAGTGATTTCAGGCAGGTGCTCCAGGT
AATTAAACATTAATACCCCACCAACCAACCATCCCTTAAACCCTTACCTCTTGCTCAGCTAATTACAGCC
CGGAGGAGAAGGGCCGTCCCGCCCGCTCACCTGTGGGAGTAACGCGGTCAGTCAGAGCCGGGGCGGGCGG
CGCGAGGCGGCGGCGGAGCGGGGCACGGGGCGAAGGCAGCGCGCAGCGACTCCCGCCCGCCGCGCGCTTC
GCTTTTTATAGGGCCGCCGCCGCCGCCGCCTCGCCATAAAAGGAAACTTTCGGAGCGCGCCGCTCTGATT
GGCTGCCGCCGCACCTCTCCGCCTCGCCCCGCCCCGCCCCTCGCCCCGCCCCGCCCCGCCTGGCGCGCGC
CCCCCCCC
